>Addgene plasmid #124897 | pGEL066 | addgene full sequence | sequence record 268034 | Addgene NGS Result
TGGCAGGATATATTGTGGTGTAAACAAATTGACGCTTAGACAACTTAATAACACATTGCGGACGTTTTTA
ATGTACTGAATTAACGCCGAATTAATTCGGGGGATCTGGATTTTAGTACTGGATTTTGGTTTTAGGAATT
AGAAATTTTATTGATAGAAGTATTTTACAAATACAAATACATACTAAGGGTTTCTTATATGCTCAACACA
TGAGCGAAACCCTATAGGAACCCTAATTCCCTTATCTGGGAACTACTCACACATTATTATGGAGAAAATA
GAGCTTGTCGATCGTTAATTAATCACCTCCAAGATCCCGGACGAGTGCTGGGGCGTCGGTTTCCACTATC
GGCGAGTACTTCTACACAGCCATCGGTCCAGACGGCCGCGCTTCTGCGGGCGATTTGTGTACGCCCGACA
GTCCCGGCTCCGGATCGGACGATTGCGTCGCATCGACCCTGCGCCCAAGCTGCATCATCGAAATTGCCGT
CAACCAAGCTCTGATAGAGTTGGTCAAGACCAATGCGGAGCATATACGCCCGGAGCCGCGGCGATCCTGC
AAGCTCCGGATGCCTCCGCTCGAAGTAGCGCGTCTGCTGCTCCATACAAGCCAACCACGGCCTCCAGAAG
AAGATGTTGGCGACCTCGTATTGGGAATCCCCGAACATCGCCTCGCTCCAGTCAATGACCGCTGTTATGC
GGCCATTGTCCGTCAGGACATTGTTGGAGCCGAAATCCGCGTGCACGAGGTGCCGGACTTCGGGGCAGTC
CTCGGCCCAAAGCATCAGCTCATCGAGAGCCTGCGCGACGGACGCACTGACGGTGTCGTCCATCACAGTT
TGCCAGTGATACACATGGGGATCAGCAATCGCGCATATGAAATCACGCCATGTAGTGTATTGACCGATTC
CTTGCGGTCCGAATGGGCCGAACCCGCTCGTCTGGCTAAGATCGGCCGCAGCGATCGCATCCATGGCCTC
CGCGACCGGCTGCAGAACAGCGGGCAGTTCGGTTTCAGGCAGGTCTTGCAACGTGACACCCTGTGCACGG
CGGGAGATGCAATAGGTCAGGCTCTCGCTGAATTCCCCAATGTCAAGCACTTCCGGAATCGGGAGCGCGG
CCGATGCAAAGTGCCGATAAACATAACGATCTTTGTAGAAACCATCGGCGCAGCTATTTACCCGCAGGAC
ATATCCACGCCCTCCTACATCGAAGCTGAAAGCACGAGATTCTTCGCCCTCCGAGAGCTGCATCAGGTCG
GACACGCTGTCGAACTTTTCGATCAGAAACTTCTCGACAGACGTCGCGGTGAGTTCAGGCTTTTTCATCC
TAGGAGAGATAGATTTGTAGAGAGAGACTGGTGATTTCAGCGTGTCCTCTCCAAATGAAATGAACTTCCT
TATATAGAGGAAGGGTCTTGCGAAGGATAGTGGGATTGTGCGTCATCCCTTACGTCAGTGGAGATATCAC
ATCAATCCACTTGCTTTGAAGACGTGGTTGGAACGTCTTCTTTTTCCACGATGCTCCTCGTGGGTGGGGG
TCCATCTTTGGGACCACTGTCGGCAGAGGCATCTTGAACGATAGCCTTTCCTTTATCGCAATGATGGCAT
TTGTAGGTGCCACCTTCCTTTTCTACTGTCCTTTTGATGAAGTGACAGATAGCTGGGCAATGGAATCCGA
GGAGGTTTCCCGATATTACCCTTTGTTGAAAAGTCTCAATAGCCCTTTGGTCTTCTGAGACTGTATCTTT
GATATTCTTGGAGTAGACGAGAGTGTCGTGCTCCACCATGGGCGCGCCTGCAGTGCAGCGTGACCCGGTC
GTGCCCCTCTCTTGAGATAAGGTGAGCATTGCATGTCTAAGTTATAAAAAATTACCACATATTTTTTTTG
TCACACTTGTTTGAAGTGCAGTTTATCTATCTTTATACATATATTTAAACTTTACTCTACGAATAATATA
ATCTATAGTACTACAATAATATCAGTGTTTTAGAGAATCATATAAATGAACAGTTAGACATGGTCTAAAG
GACAATTGAGTATTTTGACAACAGGACTCTACAGTTTTATCTTTTTAGTGTGCATGTGTTCTCCTTTTTT
TTTGCAAATAGCTTCACCTATATAATACTTCATCCATTTTATTAGTACATCCATTTAGGGTTTAGGGTTA
ATGGTTTTTATAGACTAATTTTTTTAGTACATCTATTTTATTCTATTTTAGCCTCTAAATTAAGAAAACT
AAAACTCTATTTTAGTTTTTTTATTTAATAATTTAGATATAAAATAGAATAAAATAAAGTGACTAAAAAT
TAAACAAATACCCTTTAAGAAATTAAAAAAACTAAGGAAACATTTTTCTTGTTTCGAGTAGATAATGCCA
GCCTGTTAAACGCCGTCGACGAGTCTAACGGACACCAACCAGCGAACCAGCAGCGTCGCGTCGGGCCAAG
CGAAGCAGACGGCACGGCATCTCTGTCGCTGCCTCTGGACCCCTCTCGAGAGTTCCGCTCCACCGTTGGA
CTTGCTCCGCTGTCGGCATCCAGAAATTGCGTGGCGGAGCGGCAGACGTGAGCCGGCACGGCAGGCGGCC
TCCTCCTCCTCTCACGGCACCGGCAGCTACGGGGGATTCCTTTCCCACCGCTCCTTCGCTTTCCCTTCCT
CGCCCGCCGTAATAAATAGACACCCCCTCCACACCCTCTTTCCCCAACCTCGTGTTGTTCGGAGCGCACA
CACACACAACCAGAACTCCCCCAAATCCACCCGTCGGCACCTCCGCTTCAAGGTACGCCGCTCGTCCTCC
CCCCCCCCCNTCTCTACCTTCTCAAGATCGGCGTTCCGGTCCATGGTTAGGGCCCGGTAGTTCTACTTCT
GTTCATGTTTGTGTTAGATCCGTGTTTGTGTTAGATCCGTGCTACTAGCGTTCGTACACGGATGCGACCT
GTACGTCAGACACGTTCTGATTGCTAACTTGCCAGTGTTTCTCTTTGGGGAATCCTGGGATGGCTCTAGC
CGTTCCGCAGACGGGATCGATTTCATGATTTTTTTTGTTTCGTTGCATAGGGTTTGGTTTGCCCTTTTCC
TTTATTTCAATATATGCCGTGCACTTGTTTGTCGGGTCATCTTTTCATGCTTTTTTTTGTCTTGGTTGTG
ATGATGTGGTCTGGTTGGGCGGTCGTTCAAGATCGGAGTAGAATTAATTCTGTTTCAAACTACCTGGTGG
ATTTATTAATTTTGGATCTGTATGTGTGTGCCATACATATTCATAGTTACGAATTGAAGATGATGGATGG
AAATATCGATCTAGGATAGGTATACATGTTGATGCGGGTTTTACTGATGCATATACAGAGATGCTTTTTG
TTCGCTTGGTTGTGATGATGTGGTGTGGTTGGGCGGTCGTTCATTCGTTCAAGATCGGAGTAGAATACTG
TTTCAAACTACCTGGTGTATTTATTAATTTTGGAACTGTATGTGTGTGTCATACATCTTCATAGTTACGA
GTTTAAGATGGATGGAAATATCGATCTAGGATAGGTATACATGTTGATGTGGGTTTTACTGATGCATATA
CATGATGGCATATGCAGCATCTATTCATATGCTCTAACCTTGAGTACCTATCTATTATAATAAACAAGTA
TGTTTTATAATTATTTTGATCTTGATATACTTGGATGATGGCATATGCAGCAGCTATATGTGGATTTTTT
TAGCCCTGCCTTCATACGCTATTTATTTGCTTGGTACTGTTTCTTTTGTCGATGCTCACCCTGTTGTTTG
GTGTTACTTCTGCAGCCTGCAGGTAGATCGCTCGTCGACATGGATAAGAAGTACTCTATCGGACTCGCCA
TCGGAACTAACTCTGTGGGATGGGCTGTGATCACCGATGAGTACAAGGTGCCATCTAAGAAGTTCAAGGT
TCTCGGAAACACCGATAGGCACTCTATCAAGAAAAACCTTATCGGTGCTCTCCTCTTCGATTCTGGTGAA
ACTGCTGAGGCTACCAGACTCAAGAGAACCGCTAGAAGAAGGTACACCAGAAGAAAGAACAGGATCTGCT
ACCTCCAAGAGATCTTCTCTAACGAGATGGCTAAAGTGGATGATTCATTCTTCCACAGGCTCGAAGAGTC
ATTCCTCGTGGAAGAAGATAAGAAGCACGAGAGGCACCCTATCTTCGGAAACATCGTTGATGAGGTGGCA
TACCACGAGAAGTACCCTACTATCTACCACCTCAGAAAGAAGCTCGTTGATTCTACTGATAAGGCTGATC
TCAGGCTCATCTACCTCGCTCTCGCTCACATGATCAAGTTCAGAGGACACTTCCTCATCGAGGGTGATCT
CAACCCTGATAACTCTGATGTGGATAAGTTGTTCATCCAGCTCGTGCAGACCTACAACCAGCTTTTCGAA
GAGAACCCTATCAACGCTTCAGGTGTGGATGCTAAGGCTATCCTCTCTGCTAGGCTCTCTAAGTCAAGAA
GGCTTGAGAACCTCATTGCTCAGCTCCCTGGTGAGAAGAAGAACGGACTTTTCGGAAACTTGATCGCTCT
CTCTCTCGGACTCACCCCTAACTTCAAGTCTAACTTCGATCTCGCTGAGGATGCAAAGCTCCAGCTCTCA
AAGGATACCTACGATGATGATCTCGATAACCTCCTCGCTCAGATCGGAGATCAGTACGCTGATTTGTTCC
TCGCTGCTAAGAACCTCTCTGATGCTATCCTCCTCAGTGATATCCTCAGAGTGAACACCGAGATCACCAA
GGCTCCACTCTCAGCTTCTATGATCAAGAGATACGATGAGCACCACCAGGATCTCACACTTCTCAAGGCT
CTTGTTAGACAGCAGCTCCCAGAGAAGTACAAAGAGATTTTCTTCGATCAGTCTAAGAACGGATACGCTG
GTTACATCGATGGTGGTGCATCTCAAGAAGAGTTCTACAAGTTCATCAAGCCTATCCTCGAGAAGATGGA
TGGAACCGAGGAACTCCTCGTGAAGCTCAATAGAGAGGATCTTCTCAGAAAGCAGAGGACCTTCGATAAC
GGATCTATCCCTCATCAGATCCACCTCGGAGAGTTGCACGCTATCCTTAGAAGGCAAGAGGATTTCTACC
CATTCCTCAAGGATAACAGGGAAAAGATTGAGAAGATTCTCACCTTCAGAATCCCTTACTACGTGGGACC
TCTCGCTAGAGGAAACTCAAGATTCGCTTGGATGACCAGAAAGTCTGAGGAAACCATCACCCCTTGGAAC
TTCGAAGAGGTGGTGGATAAGGGTGCTAGTGCTCAGTCTTTCATCGAGAGGATGACCAACTTCGATAAGA
ACCTTCCAAACGAGAAGGTGCTCCCTAAGCACTCTTTGCTCTACGAGTACTTCACCGTGTACAACGAGTT
GACCAAGGTTAAGTACGTGACCGAGGGAATGAGGAAGCCTGCTTTTTTGTCAGGTGAGCAAAAGAAGGCT
ATCGTTGATCTCTTGTTCAAGACCAACAGAAAGGTGACCGTGAAGCAGCTCAAAGAGGATTACTTCAAGA
AAATCGAGTGCTTCGATTCAGTTGAGATTTCTGGTGTTGAGGATAGGTTCAACGCATCTCTCGGAACCTA
CCACGATCTCCTCAAGATCATTAAGGATAAGGATTTCTTGGATAACGAGGAAAACGAGGATATCTTGGAG
GATATCGTTCTTACCCTCACCCTCTTTGAAGATAGAGAGATGATTGAAGAAAGGCTCAAGACCTACGCTC
ATCTCTTCGATGATAAGGTGATGAAGCAGTTGAAGAGAAGAAGATACACTGGTTGGGGAAGGCTCTCAAG
AAAGCTCATTAACGGAATCAGGGATAAGCAGTCTGGAAAGACAATCCTTGATTTCCTCAAGTCTGATGGA
TTCGCTAACAGAAACTTCATGCAGCTCATCCACGATGATTCTCTCACCTTTAAAGAGGATATCCAGAAGG
CTCAGGTTTCAGGACAGGGTGATAGTCTCCATGAGCATATCGCTAACCTCGCTGGATCTCCTGCAATCAA
GAAGGGAATCCTCCAGACTGTGAAGGTTGTGGATGAGTTGGTGAAGGTGATGGGAAGGCATAAGCCTGAG
AACATCGTGATCGAAATGGCTAGAGAGAACCAGACCACTCAGAAGGGACAGAAGAACTCTAGGGAAAGGA
TGAAGAGGATCGAGGAAGGTATCAAAGAGCTTGGATCTCAGATCCTCAAAGAGCACCCTGTTGAGAACAC
TCAGCTCCAGAATGAGAAGCTCTACCTCTACTACCTCCAGAACGGAAGGGATATGTATGTGGATCAAGAG
TTGGATATCAACAGGCTCTCTGATTACGATGTTGATCATATCGTGCCACAGTCATTCTTGAAGGATGATT
CTATCGATAACAAGGTGCTCACCAGGTCTGATAAGAACAGGGGTAAGAGTGATAACGTGCCAAGTGAAGA
GGTTGTGAAGAAAATGAAGAACTATTGGAGGCAGCTCCTCAACGCTAAGCTCATCACTCAGAGAAAGTTC
GATAACTTGACTAAGGCTGAGAGGGGAGGACTCTCTGAATTGGATAAGGCAGGATTCATCAAGAGGCAGC
TTGTGGAAACCAGGCAGATCACTAAGCACGTTGCACAGATCCTCGATTCTAGGATGAACACCAAGTACGA
TGAGAACGATAAGTTGATCAGGGAAGTGAAGGTTATCACCCTCAAGTCAAAGCTCGTGTCTGATTTCAGA
AAGGATTTCCAATTCTACAAGGTGAGGGAAATCAACAACTACCACCACGCTCACGATGCTTACCTTAACG
CTGTTGTTGGAACCGCTCTCATCAAGAAGTATCCTAAGCTCGAGTCAGAGTTCGTGTACGGTGATTACAA
GGTGTACGATGTGAGGAAGATGATCGCTAAGTCTGAGCAAGAGATCGGAAAGGCTACCGCTAAGTATTTC
TTCTACTCTAACATCATGAATTTCTTCAAGACCGAGATTACCCTCGCTAACGGTGAGATCAGAAAGAGGC
CACTCATCGAGACAAACGGTGAAACAGGTGAGATCGTGTGGGATAAGGGAAGGGATTTCGCTACCGTTAG
AAAGGTGCTCTCTATGCCACAGGTGAACATCGTTAAGAAAACCGAGGTGCAGACCGGTGGATTCTCTAAA
GAGTCTATCAGGCCTAAGAGGAACTCTGATAAGCTCATTGCTAGGAAGAAGGATTGGGACCCTAAGAAAT
ACGGTGGTTTCGTGTCTCCTACCGTGGCTTACTCTGTTCTCGTTGTGGCTAAGGTTGAGAAGGGAAAGAG
TAAGAAGCTCAAGTCTGTTAAGGAACTTCTCGGAATCACTATCATGGAAAGGTCATCTTTCGAGAAGAAC
CCAATCGATTTCCTCGAGGCTAAGGGATACAAAGAGGTTAAGAAGGATCTCATCATCAAGCTCCCAAAGT
ACTCACTCTTCGAACTCGAGAACGGTAGAAAGAGGATGCTCGCTTCTGCTAGGTTCCTTCAAAAGGGAAA
CGAGCTTGCTCTCCCATCTAAGTACGTTAACTTTCTTTACCTCGCTTCTCACTACGAGAAGTTGAAGGGA
TCTCCAGAAGATAACGAGCAGAAGCAACTTTTCGTTGAGCAGCACAAGCACTACTTGGATGAGATCATCG
AGCAGATCTCTGAGTTCTCTAAAAGGGTGATCCTCGCTGATGCAAACCTCGATAAGGTGTTGTCTGCTTA
CAACAAGCACAGAGATAAGCCTATCAGGGAACAGGCAGAGAACATCATCCATCTCTTCACCCTTACCAAC
CTCGGTGCTCCTAGGGCTTTCAAGTACTTCGATACAACCATCGATAGGAAGGTGTACAGGTCTACCAAAG
AAGTGCTCGATGCTACCCTCATCCATCAGTCTATCACTGGACTCTACGAGACTAGGATCGATCTCTCACA
GCTCGGTGGTGATTCAAGGGCTGATCCTAAGAAGAAGAGGAAGGTTGGAGGTGGCGGTACAGGAGGGGGT
GGGTCCGCTGAGTATGTCAGGGCGTTGTTCGACTTCAATGGAAACGACGAGGAAGATCTGCCTTTTAAAA
AGGGAGATATTCTCAGGATCAGAGATAAGCCGGAAGAACAATGGTGGAACGCTGAAGACTCTGAAGGTAA
GAGAGGTATGATTCTTGTCCCCTACGTCGAGAAGTATTCGGGTGACTATAAAGACCACGATGGAGATTAT
AAGGACCACGATATAGATTATAAGGATGATGATGATAAGAGCGGAATGACCGATGCAGAGTACGTCAGGA
TTCATGAGAAACTTGACATCTACACGTTTAAGAAACAGTTTTTCAACAACAAAAAATCTGTTAGTCACCG
CTGTTACGTGCTGTTCGAATTGAAACGCAGAGGTGAGAGGAGAGCCTGCTTTTGGGGCTATGCCGTCAAC
AAGCCGCAAAGCGGCACAGAAAGGGGCATTCACGCGGAGATATTTAGCATTAGAAAGGTCGAGGAATACC
TTCGGGATAATCCCGGGCAATTCACTATCAATTGGTACTCTTCATGGTCCCCGTGTGCAGATTGCGCTGA
AAAGATACTGGAGTGGTATAATCAAGAACTCAGAGGAAACGGTCACACCCTCAAGATTTGGGCTTGCAAG
CTTTACTACGAGAAAAATGCAAGGAACCAGATCGGCCTCTGGAACTTGCGCGACAACGGCGTGGGGTTGA
ATGTGATGGTGTCGGAGCATTACCAGTGCTGCCGGAAGATATTCATTCAGTCGTCACATAATCAATTGAA
CGAGAATAGGTGGCTCGAAAAAACCCTGAAGCGGGCCGAGAAGTGGAGGAGTGAACTCTCGATAATGATC
CAGGTTAAAATACTGCATACTACCAAATCTCCGGCGGTGGGACCGAAGAAGAAGCGCAAGGTGGGGACCA
TGACTAATCTCTCAGATATAATCGAGAAGGAAACAGGAAAGCAACTGGTCATCCAAGAATCGATTTTGAT
GCTTCCCGAAGAAGTCGAAGAAGTTATAGGAAATAAGCCCGAGTCTGACATACTGGTTCACACAGCGTAC
GATGAAAGTACGGACGAGAATGTCATGTTGCTGACATCGGACGCACCTGAATACAAGCCTTGGGCTCTGG
TCATACAAGATAGTAACGGAGAAAATAAGATTAAAATGCTTGAAGGAAGGGGCTCCCTGCTGACATGTGG
AGATGTGGAAGAGAATCCAGGACCATCCAGGATGATAGAGCAAGATGGTTGTACCCAAGTGCTGCGGCCC
CTCGGATGGCGGGGGTACAGCGCCATGACTGGCCATAATAGACAGTCCGCTGCTCTCATGCCTCCATGCA
GCGGATGTCAGAGGAGGGGAGCTAGGTTCTTCCTGTCTAGACCTACCTGCCCCGTGCCCTCAAGGGCTGA
TCCTAAGAAGAAGAGGAAGGTTTCTAGGGCAGATCCAAAGAAGAAGCGGAAGGTGTCTAGAGCTGATCCG
AAGAAGAAGCGCAAGGTGTGACTCGAGATATGAAGATGAAGATGAAATATTTGGTGTGTCAAATAAAAAG
CTTGTGTGCTTAAGTTTGTGTTTTTTTCTTGGCTTGTTGTGTTATGAATTTGTGGCTTTTTCTAATATTA
AATGAATGTAAGATCACATTATAATGAATAAACAAATGTTTCTATAATCCATTGTGAATGTTTTGTTGGA
TCTCTTCTGCAGCATATAACTACTGTATGTGCTATGGTATGGACTATGGAATATGATTAAAGATAAGAGG
ATCCGCGGATCATGAACCAACGGCCTGGCTGTATTTGGTGGTTGTGTAGGGAGATGGGGAGAAGAAAAGC
CCGATTCTCTTCGCTGTGATGGGCTGGATGCATGCGGGGGAGCGGGAGGCCCAAGTACGTGCACGGTGAG
CGGCCCACAGGGCGAGTGTGAGCGCGAGAGGCGGGAGGAACAGTTTAGTACCACATTGCCCAGCTAACTC
GAACGCGACCAACTTATAAACCCGCGCGCTGTCGCTTGTGTGGAGACCTTATATTCCCCAGAACATCAGG
TTAATGGCGTTTTTGATGTCATTTTCGCGGTGGCTGAGATCAGCCACTTCTTCCCCGATAACGGAAACCG
GCACACTGGCCATATCGGTGGTCATCATGCGCCAGCTTTCATCCCCGATATGCACCACCGGGTAAAGTTC
ACGGGAGACTTTATCTGACAGCAGACGTGCACTGGCCAGGGGGATCACCATCCGTCGCCCGGGCGTGTCA
ATAATATCACTCTGTACATCCACAAACAGACGATAACGGCTCTCTCTTTTATAGGTGTAAACCTTAAACT
GCATTTCACCAGCCCCTGTTCTCGTCAGCAAAAGAGCCGTTCATTTCAATAAACCGGGCGACCTCAGCCA
TCCCTTCCTGATTTTCCGCTTTCCAGCGTTCGGCACGCAGACGACGGGCTTCATTCTGCATGGTTGTGCT
TACCAGACCGGAGATATTGACATCATATATGCCTTGAGCAACTGATAGCTGTCGCTGTCAACTGTCACTG
TAATACGCTGCTTCATAGCATACCTCTTTTTGACATACTTCGGGTATACATATCAGTATATATTCTTATA
CCGCAAAAATCAGCGCGCAAATACGCATACTGTTATCTGGCTTGGTCTCAGTTTTAGAGCTAGAAATAGC
AAGTTAAAATAAGGCTAGTCCGTTATCAACTTGAAAAAGTGGCACCGAGTCGGTGCTTTTTTTCTAGACC
CAGCTTTCTTGTACAAAGTTGGCATTACTGCGAGCTCAAACTATCAGTGTTTGACAGGATATATTGGCGG
GTAAACCTAAGAGAAAAGAGCGTTTATTAGAATAATCGGATATTTAAAAGGGCGTGAAAAGGTTTATCCG
TTCGTCCATTTGTATGTGCATGCCAACCACAGGGTTCCCCTCGGGATCAAAGTACTTTGATCCAACCCCT
CCGCTGCTATAGTGCAGTCGGCTTCTGACGTTCAGTGCAGCCGTCTTCTGAAAACGACATGTCGCACAAG
TCCTAAGTTACGCGACAGGCTGCCGCCCTGCCCTTTTCCTGGCGTTTTCTTGTCGCGTGTTTTAGTCGCA
TAAAGTAGAATACTTGCGACTAGAACCGGAGACATTACGCCATGAACAAGAGCGCCGCCGCTGGCCTGCT
GGGCTATGCCCGCGTCAGCACCGACGACCAGGACTTGACCAACCAACGGGCCGAACTGCACGCGGCCGGC
TGCACCAAGCTGTTTTCCGAGAAGATCACCGGCACCAGGCGCGACCGCCCGGAGCTGGCCAGGATGCTTG
ACCACCTACGCCCTGGCGACGTTGTGACAGTGACCAGGCTAGACCGCCTGGCCCGCAGCACCCGCGACCT
ACTGGACATTGCCGAGCGCATCCAGGAGGCCGGCGCGGGCCTGCGTAGCCTGGCAGAGCCGTGGGCCGAC
ACCACCACGCCGGCCGGCCGCATGGTGTTGACCGTGTTCGCCGGCATTGCCGAGTTCGAGCGTTCCCTAA
TCATCGACCGCACCCGGAGCGGGCGCGAGGCCGCCAAGGCCCGAGGCGTGAAGTTTGGCCCCCGCCCTAC
CCTCACCCCGGCACAGATCGCGCACGCCCGCGAGCTGATCGACCAGGAAGGCCGCACCGTGAAAGAGGCG
GCTGCACTGCTTGGCGTGCATCGCTCGACCCTGTACCGCGCACTTGAGCGCAGCGAGGAAGTGACGCCCA
CCGAGGCCAGGCGGCGCGGTGCCTTCCGTGAGGACGCATTGACCGAGGCCGACGCCCTGGCGGCCGCCGA
GAATGAACGCCAAGAGGAACAAGCATGAAACCGCACCAGGACGGCCAGGACGAACCGTTTTTCATTACCG
AAGAGATCGAGGCGGAGATGATCGCGGCCGGGTACGTGTTCGAGCCGCCCGCGCACGGCTCAACCGTGCG
GCTGCATGAAATCCTGGCCGGTTTGTCTGATGCCAAGCTGGCGGCCTGGCCGGCCAGCTTGGCCGCTGAA
GAAACCGAGCGCCGCCGTCTAAAAAGGTGATGTGTATTTGAGTAAAACAGCTTGCGTCATGCGGTCGCTG
CGTATATGATGCGATGAGTAAATAAACAAATACGCAAGGGGAACGCATGAAGGTTATCGCTGTACTTAAC
CAGAAAGGCGGGTCAGGCAAGACGACCATCGCAACCCATCTAGCCCGCGCCCTGCAACTCGCCGGGGCCG
ATGTTCTGTTAGTCGATTCCGATCCCCAGGGCAGTGCCCGCGATTGGGCGGCCGTGCGGGAAGATCAACC
GCTAACCGTTGTCGGCATCGACCGCCCGACGATTGACCGCGACGTGAAGGCCATCGGCCGGCGCGACTTC
GTAGTGATCGACGGAGCGCCCCAGGCGGCGGACTTGGCTGTGTCCGCGATCAAGGCAGCCGACTTCGTGC
TGATTCCGGTGCAGCCAAGCCCTTACGACATATGGGCCACCGCCGACCTGGTGGAGCTGGTTAAGCAGCG
CATTGAGGTCACGGATGGAAGGCTACAAGCGGCCTTTGTCGTGTCGCGGGCGATCAAAGGCACGCGCATC
GGCGGTGAGGTTGCCGAGGCGCTGGCCGGGTACGAGCTGCCCATTCTTGAGTCCCGTATCACGCAGCGCG
TGAGCTACCCAGGCACTGCCGCCGCCGGCACAACCGTTCTTGAATCAGAACCCGAGGGCGACGCTGCCCG
CGAGGTCCAGGCGCTGGCCGCTGAAATTAAATCAAAACTCATTTGAGTTAATGAGGTAAAGAGAAAATGA
GCAAAAGCACAAACACGCTAAGTGCCGGCCGTCCGAGCGCACGCAGCAGCAAGGCTGCAACGTTGGCCAG
CCTGGCAGACACGCCAGCCATGAAGCGGGTCAACTTTCAGTTGCCGGCGGAGGATCACACCAAGCTGAAG
ATGTACGCGGTACGCCAAGGCAAGACCATTACCGAGCTGCTATCTGAATACATCGCGCAGCTACCAGAGT
AAATGAGCAAATGAATAAATGAGTAGATGAATTTTAGCGGCTAAAGGAGGCGGCATGGAAAATCAAGAAC
AACCAGGCACCGACGCCGTGGAATGCCCCATGTGTGGAGGAACGGGCGGTTGGCCAGGCGTAAGCGGCTG
GGTTGCCTGCCGGCCCTGCAATGGCACTGGAACCCCCAAGCCCGAGGAATCGGCGTGAGCGGTCGCAAAC
CATCCGGCCCGGTACAAATCGGCGCGGCGCTGGGTGATGACCTGGTGGAGAAGTTGAAGGCCGCGCAGGC
CGCCCAGCGGCAACGCATCGAGGCAGAAGCACGCCCCGGTGAATCGTGGCAAGCGGCCGCTGATCGAATC
CGCAAAGAATCCCGGCAACCGCCGGCAGCCGGTGCGCCGTCGATTAGGAAGCCGCCCAAGGGCGACGAGC
AACCAGATTTTTTCGTTCCGATGCTCTATGACGTGGGCACCCGCGATAGTCGCAGCATCATGGACGTGGC
CGTTTTCCGTCTGTCGAAGCGTGACCGACGAGCTGGCGAGGTGATCCGCTACGAGCTTCCAGACGGGCAC
GTAGAGGTTTCCGCAGGGCCGGCCGGCATGGCCAGTGTGTGGGATTACGACCTGGTACTGATGGCGGTTT
CCCATCTAACCGAATCCATGAACCGATACCGGGAAGGGAAGGGAGACAAGCCCGGCCGCGTGTTCCGTCC
ACACGTTGCGGACGTACTCAAGTTCTGCCGGCGAGCCGATGGCGGAAAGCAGAAAGACGACCTGGTAGAA
ACCTGCATTCGGTTAAACACCACGCACGTTGCCATGCAGCGTACGAAGAAGGCCAAGAACGGCCGCCTGG
TGACGGTATCCGAGGGTGAAGCCTTGATTAGCCGCTACAAGATCGTAAAGAGCGAAACCGGGCGGCCGGA
GTACATCGAGATCGAGCTAGCTGATTGGATGTACCGCGAGATCACAGAAGGCAAGAACCCGGACGTGCTG
ACGGTTCACCCCGATTACTTTTTGATCGATCCCGGCATCGGCCGTTTTCTCTACCGCCTGGCACGCCGCG
CCGCAGGCAAGGCAGAAGCCAGATGGTTGTTCAAGACGATCTACGAACGCAGTGGCAGCGCCGGAGAGTT
CAAGAAGTTCTGTTTCACCGTGCGCAAGCTGATCGGGTCAAATGACCTGCCGGAGTACGATTTGAAGGAG
GAGGCGGGGCAGGCTGGCCCGATCCTAGTCATGCGCTACCGCAACCTGATCGAGGGCGAAGCATCCGCCG
GTTCCTAATGTACGGAGCAGATGCTAGGGCAAATTGCCCTAGCAGGGGAAAAAGGTCGAAAAGGCCTCTT
TCCTGTGGATAGCACGTACATTGGGAACCCAAAGCCGTACATTGGGAACCGGAACCCGTACATTGGGAAC
CCAAAGCCGTACATTGGGAACCGGTCACACATGTAAGTGACTGATATAAAAGAGAAAAAAGGCGATTTTT
CCGCCTAAAACTCTTTAAAACTTATTAAAACTCTTAAAACCCGCCTGGCCTGTGCATAACTGTCTGGCCA
GCGCACAGCCGAAGAGCTGCAAAAAGCGCCTACCCTTCGGTCGCTGCGCTCCCTACGCCCCGCCGCTTCG
CGTCGGCCTATCGCGGCCGCTGGCCGCTCAAAAATGGCTGGCCTACGGCCAGGCAATCTACCAGGGCGCG
GACAAGCCGCGCCGTCGCCACTCGACCGCCGGCGCCCACATCAAGGCACCCTGCCTCGCGCGTTTCGGTG
ATGACGGTGAAAACCTCTGACACATGCAGCTCCCGGAAACGGTCACAGCTTGTCTGTAAGCGGATGCCGG
GAGCAGACAAGCGCGTCAGCGGGTGTTGGCGGGTGTCGGGGCGCAGCCATGACCCAGTCACGTAGCGATA
GCGGAGTGTATACTGGCTTAACTATGCGGCATCAGAGCAGATTGTACTGAGAGTGCACCATATGCGGTGT
GAAATACCGCACAGATGCGTAAGGAGAAAATACCGCATCAGGCGCTCTTCCGCTTCCTCGCTCACTGACT
CGCTGCGCTCGGTCGTTCGGCTGCGGCGAGCGGTATCAGCTCACTCAAAGGCGGTAATACGGTTATCCAC
AGAATCAGGGGATAACGCAGGAAAGAACATGTGAGCAAAAGGCCAGCAAAAGGCCAGGAACCGTAAAAAG
GCCGCGTTGCTGGCGTTTTTCCATAGGCTCCGCCCCCCTGACGAGCATCACAAAAATCGACGCTCAAGTC
AGAGGTGGCGAAACCCGACAGGACTATAAAGATACCAGGCGTTTCCCCCTGGAAGCTCCCTCGTGCGCTC
TCCTGTTCCGACCCTGCCGCTTACCGGATACCTGTCCGCCTTTCTCCCTTCGGGAAGCGTGGCGCTTTCT
CATAGCTCACGCTGTAGGTATCTCAGTTCGGTGTAGGTCGTTCGCTCCAAGCTGGGCTGTGTGCACGAAC
CCCCCGTTCAGCCCGACCGCTGCGCCTTATCCGGTAACTATCGTCTTGAGTCCAACCCGGTAAGACACGA
CTTATCGCCACTGGCAGCAGCCACTGGTAACAGGATTAGCAGAGCGAGGTATGTAGGCGGTGCTACAGAG
TTCTTGAAGTGGTGGCCTAACTACGGCTACACTAGAAGGACAGTATTTGGTATCTGCGCTCTGCTGAAGC
CAGTTACCTTCGGAAAAAGAGTTGGTAGCTCTTGATCCGGCAAACAAACCACCGCTGGTAGCGGTGGTTT
TTTTGTTTGCAAGCAGCAGATTACGCGCAGAAAAAAAGGATCTCAAGAAGATCCTTTGATCTTTTCTACG
GGGTCTGACGCTCAGTGGAACGAAAACTCACGTTAAGGGATTTTGGTCATGCATTCTAGGGAAGGTGCGA
ACAAGTCCCTGATATGAGATCATGTTTGTCATCTGGAGCCATAGAACAGGGTTCATC
[978 nt withheld, positions 15878-16855]
TAAAAACTGGGGATAACGCCTTAAATGGCGAAGAAACGGTCTAAATAGGCTGATTCAAGGCATTTACGGG
AGAAAAAATCGGCTCAAACATGAAGAAATGAAATGACTGAGTCAGCCGAGAAGAATTTCCCCGCTTATTC
GCACCTTCCCTAGGTACTAAAACAATTCATCCAGTAAAATATAATATTTTATTTTCTCCCAATCAGGCTT
GATCCCCAGTAAGTCAAAAAATAGCTCGACATACTGTTCTTCCCCGATATCCTCCCTGATCGACCGGACG
CAGAAGGCAATGTCATACCACTTGTCCGCCCTGCCGCTTCTCCCAAGATCAATAAAGCCACTTACTTTGC
CATCTTTCACAAAGATGTTGCTGTCTCCCAGGTCGCCGTGGGAAAAGACAAGTTCCTCTTCGGGCTTTTC
CGTCTTTAAAAAATCATACAGCTCGCGCGGATCTTTAAATGGAGTGTCTTCTTCCCAGTTTTCGCAATCC
ACATCGGCCAGATCGTTATTCAGTAAGTAATCCAATTCGGCTAAGCGGCTGTCTAAGCTATTCGTATAGG
GACAATCCGATATGTCGATGGAGTGAAAGAGCCTGATGCACTCCGCATACAGCTCGATAATCTTTTCAGG
GCTTTGTTCATCTTCATACTCTTCCGAGCAAAGGACGCCATCGGCCTCACTCATGAGCAGATTGCTCCAG
CCATCATGCCGTTCAAAGTGCAGGACCTTTGGAACAGGCAGCTTTCCTTCCAGCCATAGCATCATGTCCT
TTTCCCGTTCCACATCATAGGTGGTCCCTTTATACCGGCTGTCCGTCATTTTTAAATATAGGTTTTCATT
TTCTCCCACCAGCTTATATACCTTAGCAGGAGACATTCCTTCCGTATCTTTTACGCAGCGGTATTTTTCG
ATCAGTTTTTTCAATTCCGGTGATATTCTCATTTTAGCCATTTATTATTTCCTTCCTCTTTTCTACAGTA
TTTAAAGATACCCCAAGAAGCTAATTATAACAAGACGAACTCCAATTCACTGTTCCTTGCATTCTAAAAC
CTTAAATACCAGAAAACAGCTTTTTCAAAGTTGTTTTCAAAGTTGGCGTATAACATAGTATCGACGGAGC
CGATTTTGAAACCGCGGTGATCACAGGCAGCAACGCTCTGTCATCGTTACAATCAACATGCTACCCTCCG
CGAGATCATCCGTGTTTCAAACCCGGCAGCTTAGTTGCCGTTCTTCCGAATAGCATCGGTAACATGAGCA
AAGTCTGCCGCCTTACAACGGCTCTCCCGCTGACGCCGTCCCGGACTGATGGGCTGCCTGTATCGAGTGG
TGATTTTGTGCCGAGCTGCCGGTCGGGGAGCTGTTGGCTGGCTGG
Features (pLannotate 1.2.2; 27 found; start..end, strand, type, name):
      1..25      +  misc_feature   LB T-DNA repeat: left border repeat from nopaline C58 T-DNA
    103..277     -  polyA_signal   CaMV poly(A) signal: cauliflower mosaic virus polyadenylation signal
    318..1328    -  CDS            HygR: aminoglycoside phosphotransferase from E. coli; aph(4)-Ia; confers resistance to hygromycin
   1373..1718    -  promoter       CaMV 35S promoter: strong constitutive promoter from cauliflower mosaic virus
   1375..1421    -  promoter       minimal CaMV 35S promoter: minimal 35S promoter from cauliflower mosaic virus
   1798..3795    +  promoter       Ubi promoter: maize polyubiquitin gene promoter
   3820..7923    +  CDS            cas9: CAS9_STRP1 - Also known as csn1 From Streptococcus pyogenes serotype M1.
   7987..8157    +  CDS            CRK (fragment): CRK_HUMAN - Experimental evidence at protein level: Swiss-Prot protein existence level 1. [Isoform Crk-II]: Regulates cell adhesion, spreading and migration (PubMed:31311869). Mediates attachment-induced MAPK8 activation, membrane ruffling and cell motility in a Rac-dependent manner. Involved in phagocytosis of apoptotic cells and cell motility via its interaction with DOCK1 and DOCK4 (PubMed:19004829). May regulate the EFNA5-EPHA3 signaling (By similarity). From Homo sapiens (Human).
   8206..8229    +  CDS            2xFLAG (fragment): two tandem FLAG® epitope tags
   8890..9141    +  CDS            UGI: UNGI_BPPB2 - Experimental evidence at protein level: Swiss-Prot protein existence level 1. This protein binds specifically and reversibly to the host uracil-DNA glycosylase, preventing removal of uracil residues from PBS2 DNA by the host uracil-excision repair system. From Bacillus phage PBS2 (Bacteriophage PBS2).
   9479..9727    +  terminator     HSP terminator: efficient transcription terminator from the Arabidopsis thaliana heat shock protein 18.2 gene (Nagaya et al., 2010)
   9992..10294   -  CDS            ccdB: CCDB_ECOLI - Also known as G, letB, letD. Experimental evidence at protein level: Swiss-Prot protein existence level 1. Toxic component of a type II toxin-antitoxin (TA) system, functioning in plasmid maintainence. Responsible for the post- segregational killing (PSK) of plasmid-free cells, also referred to as a plasmid addiction system. Half-life of over 2 hours. Cell killing by CcdB is accompanied by filamentation, defects in chromosome and plasmid segregation, defects in cell division, formation of anucleate cells, decreased DNA synthesis and plasmid loss. Interferes with the activity of DN
  10299..10457   -  CDS            ccdA (fragment): CCDA_ECO57 - Also known as H, letA. Experimental evidence at protein level: Swiss-Prot protein existence level 1. Antitoxin component of a type II toxin-antitoxin (TA) system which inhibits the post-segregational killing (PSK) of plasmid-free cells, also referred to as a plasmid addiction system. Binds to and blocks the activity of CcdB; will also remove bound CcdB protein from the CcdB-GyrA complex by forming a CcdA-CcdB complex, a process termed rejuvenation. Functions as a transcriptional corepressor for the ccdAB operon, repression also requires CcdB (By similarity). From Escherichia coli
  10548..10613   -  intron         PDK intron (fragment): pdk; modified pyruvate orthophosphate dikinase intron from Flaveria trinervia 3.0
  10621..10696   +  misc_RNA       gRNA scaffold: guide RNA scaffold for the Streptococcus pyogenes CRISPR/Cas9 system
  10708..10729   -  protein_bind   attB2 (fragment): mutant version of attB; recombination site for the Gateway® BP reaction BP Clonase™
  10762..10786   +  misc_feature   RB T-DNA repeat: right border repeat from nopaline C58 T-DNA
  11126..11527   +  CDS            Y4CG_SINFN (fragment): Protein inferred from homology: Swiss-Prot protein existence level 3. From Sinorhizobium fredii (strain NBRC 101917 / NGR234).
  12087..12716   +  CDS            pVS1 StaA: stability protein from the Pseudomonas plasmid pVS1 (Heeb et al., 2000)
  13145..14218   +  CDS            pVS1 RepA: replication protein from the Pseudomonas plasmid pVS1 (Heeb et al., 2000)
  14284..14478   +  rep_origin     pVS1 oriV: origin of replication for the Pseudomonas plasmid pVS1 (Heeb et al., 2000)
  14681..14720   +  CDS            rop (fragment): Rop protein, which maintains plasmids at low copy number; rop
  14812..14952   +  misc_feature   bom: basis of mobility region from pBR322
  15138..15726   -  rep_origin     ori: high-copy-number ColE1/pMB1/pBR322/pUC origin of replication
  15811..15879   -  CDS            yghO (fragment) (sequence partly withheld): YGHO_ECOLI - Experimental evidence at transcript level: Swiss-Prot protein existence level 2. From Escherichia coli (strain K12).
  15878..16855   +  CDS            insH10 (sequence withheld): INH10_ECOLI - Protein inferred from homology: Swiss-Prot protein existence level 3. Involved in the transposition of the insertion sequence IS5. From Escherichia coli (strain K12).
  17012..17806   -  CDS            KanR: aminoglycoside phosphotransferase; aphA-3; confers resistance to kanamycin
