[The description below was written by a language model from this plasmid's Addgene catalogue record and pLannotate feature annotations shown in this document.]
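Description:
pGEL066 is an 18.2 kb binary T-DNA vector built on the pZHY988 backbone for cytosine base editing in plants. It is deposited as an empty backbone, meaning no guide sequence has been installed. The backbone carries a ColE1/pUC-type origin with the pBR322 bom region for replication in E. coli. It also carries the pVS1 oriV, RepA and StaA functions, which are the standard module for stable maintenance in Agrobacterium. Bacterial selection is by kanamycin. Because the plasmid contains a ccdB toxin gene, it must be propagated in a ccdB-tolerant strain. The sequenced record also shows an IS5 transposase (insH) and a short E. coli chromosomal fragment between the origin and KanR. This suggests an insertion sequence picked up in the backbone, outside the T-DNA.

Between the left and right borders sit three units. A CaMV 35S promoter drives hygromycin phosphotransferase with a CaMV poly(A) signal, for selection of transformed plant cells. The maize ubiquitin promoter drives the editor, which ends at the Arabidopsis HSP18.2 terminator. The editor is a plant codon-optimised SpCas9-NG nickase (D10A plus the R1335V/L1111R/D1135V/G1218R/E1219F/A1322R/T1337R substitutions that relax PAM recognition). It is followed by a linker region annotated as a CRK-derived fragment, a FLAG epitope (3xFlag per the record), the PmCDA1 deaminase and the uracil glycosylase inhibitor UGI. PmCDA1 is not called by the automated annotation, but presumably occupies the unannotated gap before UGI. The third unit is a ccdB counter-selection cassette placed directly upstream of the SpCas9 gRNA scaffold, which is presumably replaced when a protospacer is cloned. The promoter driving the guide RNA is not annotated. The construct is used for C-to-T editing at non-canonical PAM sites in plants.
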