Addgene plasmid #124897: pGEL066
Purpose: (Empty Backbone) For genome editing in plant by SpCas9 variant(SpCas9-NG) (D10A)-PmCDA1-UGI base editor
Depositing lab: Yong Zhang. Depositing organization: University of Electronic Science and Technology of China. Publication: Improving Plant Genome Editing with High-Fidelity xCas9 and Non-canonical PAM-Targeting Cas9-NG. Zhong Z, Sretenovic S, Ren Q, Yang L, Bao Y, Qi C, Yuan M, He Y, Liu S, Liu X, Wang J, Huang L, Wang Y, Baby D, Wang D, Zhang T, Qi Y, Zhang Y. Mol Plant. 2019 Mar 27. pii: S1674-2052(19)30124-8. doi: 10.1016/j.molp.2019.03.011. PubMed 30928637.
Backbone
  Vector backbone: pZHY988
  Vector type: Plant Expression, CRISPR
  Selectable markers: Hygromycin
  Tag / fusion protein: 3xFlag (C terminal on backbone)
Growth in bacteria
  Bacterial resistance: Kanamycin, 50 μg/mL
  Growth temperature: 37°C
  Growth strain: ccdB Survival
  Copy number: High Copy
Gene/Insert
  Gene/Insert name: None
  Tag / fusion protein: 3xFlag (C terminal on backbone)
Terms and licenses: Academic/Nonprofit Terms; Industry Terms: Not Available to Industry
Depositor comments: Plant codon optimized,D10A/R1335V/L1111R/D1135V/G1218R/E1219F/A1322R/T1337R
How to cite: pGEL066 was a gift from Yong Zhang (Addgene plasmid # 124897 ; http://n2t.net/addgene:124897 ; RRID:Addgene_124897)
