>Addgene plasmid #124897 | pGEL066 | depositor partial sequence | sequence record 238608 | SpCas9-NG(D10A)-NLS
ATGGATAAGAAGTACTCTATCGGACTCGCCATCGGAACTAACTCTGTGGGATGGGCTGTGATCACCGATG
AGTACAAGGTGCCATCTAAGAAGTTCAAGGTTCTCGGAAACACCGATAGGCACTCTATCAAGAAAAACCT
TATCGGTGCTCTCCTCTTCGATTCTGGTGAAACTGCTGAGGCTACCAGACTCAAGAGAACCGCTAGAAGA
AGGTACACCAGAAGAAAGAACAGGATCTGCTACCTCCAAGAGATCTTCTCTAACGAGATGGCTAAAGTGG
ATGATTCATTCTTCCACAGGCTCGAAGAGTCATTCCTCGTGGAAGAAGATAAGAAGCACGAGAGGCACCC
TATCTTCGGAAACATCGTTGATGAGGTGGCATACCACGAGAAGTACCCTACTATCTACCACCTCAGAAAG
AAGCTCGTTGATTCTACTGATAAGGCTGATCTCAGGCTCATCTACCTCGCTCTCGCTCACATGATCAAGT
TCAGAGGACACTTCCTCATCGAGGGTGATCTCAACCCTGATAACTCTGATGTGGATAAGTTGTTCATCCA
GCTCGTGCAGACCTACAACCAGCTTTTCGAAGAGAACCCTATCAACGCTTCAGGTGTGGATGCTAAGGCT
ATCCTCTCTGCTAGGCTCTCTAAGTCAAGAAGGCTTGAGAACCTCATTGCTCAGCTCCCTGGTGAGAAGA
AGAACGGACTTTTCGGAAACTTGATCGCTCTCTCTCTCGGACTCACCCCTAACTTCAAGTCTAACTTCGA
TCTCGCTGAGGATGCAAAGCTCCAGCTCTCAAAGGATACCTACGATGATGATCTCGATAACCTCCTCGCT
CAGATCGGAGATCAGTACGCTGATTTGTTCCTCGCTGCTAAGAACCTCTCTGATGCTATCCTCCTCAGTG
ATATCCTCAGAGTGAACACCGAGATCACCAAGGCTCCACTCTCAGCTTCTATGATCAAGAGATACGATGA
GCACCACCAGGATCTCACACTTCTCAAGGCTCTTGTTAGACAGCAGCTCCCAGAGAAGTACAAAGAGATT
TTCTTCGATCAGTCTAAGAACGGATACGCTGGTTACATCGATGGTGGTGCATCTCAAGAAGAGTTCTACA
AGTTCATCAAGCCTATCCTCGAGAAGATGGATGGAACCGAGGAACTCCTCGTGAAGCTCAATAGAGAGGA
TCTTCTCAGAAAGCAGAGGACCTTCGATAACGGATCTATCCCTCATCAGATCCACCTCGGAGAGTTGCAC
GCTATCCTTAGAAGGCAAGAGGATTTCTACCCATTCCTCAAGGATAACAGGGAAAAGATTGAGAAGATTC
TCACCTTCAGAATCCCTTACTACGTGGGACCTCTCGCTAGAGGAAACTCAAGATTCGCTTGGATGACCAG
AAAGTCTGAGGAAACCATCACCCCTTGGAACTTCGAAGAGGTGGTGGATAAGGGTGCTAGTGCTCAGTCT
TTCATCGAGAGGATGACCAACTTCGATAAGAACCTTCCAAACGAGAAGGTGCTCCCTAAGCACTCTTTGC
TCTACGAGTACTTCACCGTGTACAACGAGTTGACCAAGGTTAAGTACGTGACCGAGGGAATGAGGAAGCC
TGCTTTTTTGTCAGGTGAGCAAAAGAAGGCTATCGTTGATCTCTTGTTCAAGACCAACAGAAAGGTGACC
GTGAAGCAGCTCAAAGAGGATTACTTCAAGAAAATCGAGTGCTTCGATTCAGTTGAGATTTCTGGTGTTG
AGGATAGGTTCAACGCATCTCTCGGAACCTACCACGATCTCCTCAAGATCATTAAGGATAAGGATTTCTT
GGATAACGAGGAAAACGAGGATATCTTGGAGGATATCGTTCTTACCCTCACCCTCTTTGAAGATAGAGAG
ATGATTGAAGAAAGGCTCAAGACCTACGCTCATCTCTTCGATGATAAGGTGATGAAGCAGTTGAAGAGAA
GAAGATACACTGGTTGGGGAAGGCTCTCAAGAAAGCTCATTAACGGAATCAGGGATAAGCAGTCTGGAAA
GACAATCCTTGATTTCCTCAAGTCTGATGGATTCGCTAACAGAAACTTCATGCAGCTCATCCACGATGAT
TCTCTCACCTTTAAAGAGGATATCCAGAAGGCTCAGGTTTCAGGACAGGGTGATAGTCTCCATGAGCATA
TCGCTAACCTCGCTGGATCTCCTGCAATCAAGAAGGGAATCCTCCAGACTGTGAAGGTTGTGGATGAGTT
GGTGAAGGTGATGGGAAGGCATAAGCCTGAGAACATCGTGATCGAAATGGCTAGAGAGAACCAGACCACT
CAGAAGGGACAGAAGAACTCTAGGGAAAGGATGAAGAGGATCGAGGAAGGTATCAAAGAGCTTGGATCTC
AGATCCTCAAAGAGCACCCTGTTGAGAACACTCAGCTCCAGAATGAGAAGCTCTACCTCTACTACCTCCA
GAACGGAAGGGATATGTATGTGGATCAAGAGTTGGATATCAACAGGCTCTCTGATTACGATGTTGATCAT
ATCGTGCCACAGTCATTCTTGAAGGATGATTCTATCGATAACAAGGTGCTCACCAGGTCTGATAAGAACA
GGGGTAAGAGTGATAACGTGCCAAGTGAAGAGGTTGTGAAGAAAATGAAGAACTATTGGAGGCAGCTCCT
CAACGCTAAGCTCATCACTCAGAGAAAGTTCGATAACTTGACTAAGGCTGAGAGGGGAGGACTCTCTGAA
TTGGATAAGGCAGGATTCATCAAGAGGCAGCTTGTGGAAACCAGGCAGATCACTAAGCACGTTGCACAGA
TCCTCGATTCTAGGATGAACACCAAGTACGATGAGAACGATAAGTTGATCAGGGAAGTGAAGGTTATCAC
CCTCAAGTCAAAGCTCGTGTCTGATTTCAGAAAGGATTTCCAATTCTACAAGGTGAGGGAAATCAACAAC
TACCACCACGCTCACGATGCTTACCTTAACGCTGTTGTTGGAACCGCTCTCATCAAGAAGTATCCTAAGC
TCGAGTCAGAGTTCGTGTACGGTGATTACAAGGTGTACGATGTGAGGAAGATGATCGCTAAGTCTGAGCA
AGAGATCGGAAAGGCTACCGCTAAGTATTTCTTCTACTCTAACATCATGAATTTCTTCAAGACCGAGATT
ACCCTCGCTAACGGTGAGATCAGAAAGAGGCCACTCATCGAGACAAACGGTGAAACAGGTGAGATCGTGT
GGGATAAGGGAAGGGATTTCGCTACCGTTAGAAAGGTGCTCTCTATGCCACAGGTGAACATCGTTAAGAA
AACCGAGGTGCAGACCGGTGGATTCTCTAAAGAGTCTATCAGGCCTAAGAGGAACTCTGATAAGCTCATT
GCTAGGAAGAAGGATTGGGACCCTAAGAAATACGGTGGTTTCGTGTCTCCTACCGTGGCTTACTCTGTTC
TCGTTGTGGCTAAGGTTGAGAAGGGAAAGAGTAAGAAGCTCAAGTCTGTTAAGGAACTTCTCGGAATCAC
TATCATGGAAAGGTCATCTTTCGAGAAGAACCCAATCGATTTCCTCGAGGCTAAGGGATACAAAGAGGTT
AAGAAGGATCTCATCATCAAGCTCCCAAAGTACTCACTCTTCGAACTCGAGAACGGTAGAAAGAGGATGC
TCGCTTCTGCTAGGTTCCTTCAAAAGGGAAACGAGCTTGCTCTCCCATCTAAGTACGTTAACTTTCTTTA
CCTCGCTTCTCACTACGAGAAGTTGAAGGGATCTCCAGAAGATAACGAGCAGAAGCAACTTTTCGTTGAG
CAGCACAAGCACTACTTGGATGAGATCATCGAGCAGATCTCTGAGTTCTCTAAAAGGGTGATCCTCGCTG
ATGCAAACCTCGATAAGGTGTTGTCTGCTTACAACAAGCACAGAGATAAGCCTATCAGGGAACAGGCAGA
GAACATCATCCATCTCTTCACCCTTACCAACCTCGGTGCTCCTAGGGCTTTCAAGTACTTCGATACAACC
ATCGATAGGAAGGTGTACAGGTCTACCAAAGAAGTGCTCGATGCTACCCTCATCCATCAGTCTATCACTG
GACTCTACGAGACTAGGATCGATCTCTCACAGCTCGGTGGTGATTCAAGGGCTGATCCTAAGAAGAAGAG
GAAGGTT
