>Addgene plasmid #124897 | pGEL066 | depositor partial sequence | sequence record 238609 | GGGS-PmCDA1-UGI-NLS
GGAGGTGGCGGTACAGGAGGGGGTGGGTCCGCTGAGTATGTCAGGGCGTTGTTCGACTTCAATGGAAACG
ACGAGGAAGATCTGCCTTTTAAAAAGGGAGATATTCTCAGGATCAGAGATAAGCCGGAAGAACAATGGTG
GAACGCTGAAGACTCTGAAGGTAAGAGAGGTATGATTCTTGTCCCCTACGTCGAGAAGTATTCGGGTGAC
TATAAAGACCACGATGGAGATTATAAGGACCACGATATAGATTATAAGGATGATGATGATAAGAGCGGAA
TGACCGATGCAGAGTACGTCAGGATTCATGAGAAACTTGACATCTACACGTTTAAGAAACAGTTTTTCAA
CAACAAAAAATCTGTTAGTCACCGCTGTTACGTGCTGTTCGAATTGAAACGCAGAGGTGAGAGGAGAGCC
TGCTTTTGGGGCTATGCCGTCAACAAGCCGCAAAGCGGCACAGAAAGGGGCATTCACGCGGAGATATTTA
GCATTAGAAAGGTCGAGGAATACCTTCGGGATAATCCCGGGCAATTCACTATCAATTGGTACTCTTCATG
GTCCCCGTGTGCAGATTGCGCTGAAAAGATACTGGAGTGGTATAATCAAGAACTCAGAGGAAACGGTCAC
ACCCTCAAGATTTGGGCTTGCAAGCTTTACTACGAGAAAAATGCAAGGAACCAGATCGGCCTCTGGAACT
TGCGCGACAACGGCGTGGGGTTGAATGTGATGGTGTCGGAGCATTACCAGTGCTGCCGGAAGATATTCAT
TCAGTCGTCACATAATCAATTGAACGAGAATAGGTGGCTCGAAAAAACCCTGAAGCGGGCCGAGAAGTGG
AGGAGTGAACTCTCGATAATGATCCAGGTTAAAATACTGCATACTACCAAATCTCCGGCGGTGGGACCGA
AGAAGAAGCGCAAGGTGGGGACCATGACTAATCTCTCAGATATAATCGAGAAGGAAACAGGAAAGCAACT
GGTCATCCAAGAATCGATTTTGATGCTTCCCGAAGAAGTCGAAGAAGTTATAGGAAATAAGCCCGAGTCT
GACATACTGGTTCACACAGCGTACGATGAAAGTACGGACGAGAATGTCATGTTGCTGACATCGGACGCAC
CTGAATACAAGCCTTGGGCTCTGGTCATACAAGATAGTAACGGAGAAAATAAGATTAAAATGCTTGAAGG
AAGGGGCTCCCTGCTGACATGTGGAGATGTGGAAGAGAATCCAGGACCATCCAGGATGATAGAGCAAGAT
GGTTGTACCCAAGTGCTGCGGCCCCTCGGATGGCGGGGGTACAGCGCCATGACTGGCCATAATAGACAGT
CCGCTGCTCTCATGCCTCCATGCAGCGGATGTCAGAGGAGGGGAGCTAGGTTCTTCCTGTCTAGACCTAC
CTGCCCCGTGCCCTCAAGGGCTGATCCTAAGAAGAAGAGGAAGGTTTCTAGGGCAGATCCAAAGAAGAAG
CGGAAGGTGTCTAGAGCTGATCCGAAGAAGAAGCGCAAGGTGTGA
